Addgene plasmid #79186: RF-227-UB-BMX
Purpose: Expression of the C-terminal fragment of BMX that is endogenously generated by caspase cleavage in mammalian cells
Depositing lab: Richard Fahlman. Depositing organization: University of Alberta.
Backbone
  Vector backbone: pcDNA 3.1
  Backbone manufacturer: Invitrogen
  Backbone size w/o insert (bp): 5600
  Vector type: Mammalian Expression
  Selectable markers: Hygromycin
Growth in bacteria
  Bacterial resistance: Ampicillin, 100 μg/mL
  Growth temperature: 37°C
  Growth strain: DH5alpha
  Copy number: Unknown
Gene/Insert
  Gene/Insert name: BMX (alt name: ETK)
  Species: H. sapiens (human)
  Insert size (bp): 1700
  Mutation: delta 1-242
  Entrez Gene: BMX (a.k.a. ETK, PSCTK2, PSCTK3)
  Promoter: CMV
  Tag / fusion protein: ubiquitin (N terminal on backbone); 3x Flag (C terminal on backbone)
  Cloning method: Restriction Enzyme; 5′ cloning site HindIII (not destroyed); 3′ cloning site XbaI (not destroyed)
  Sequencing primers: 5′ CMV-F; 3′ BGH-rev
Terms and licenses: Academic/Nonprofit Terms; Industry Terms: Not Available to Industry
How to cite: RF-227-UB-BMX was a gift from Richard Fahlman (Addgene plasmid # 79186 ; http://n2t.net/addgene:79186 ; RRID:Addgene_79186)
