[The description below was written by a language model from this plasmid's Addgene catalogue record and pLannotate feature annotations shown in this document.]
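Description:
RF-227-UB-BMX is a mammalian expression plasmid built on the pcDNA 3.1 backbone, with a full sequence of about 7.1 kb. It is maintained in E. coli through a high-copy ColE1/pUC-type origin and an ampicillin resistance gene (β-lactamase under its own promoter), and it also carries an f1 phage origin. For selection in mammalian cells, an SV40 early promoter drives a hygromycin phosphotransferase gene terminated by an SV40 polyadenylation signal. The annotation also picks up small fragments of ble, lacI, lac promoter/operator, bom and an HIV-1 LTR-like match. These appear to be backbone remnants or short similarity hits rather than functional parts.

The expression cassette uses the human CMV immediate early enhancer and promoter, followed by a T7 promoter, and ends with the bovine growth hormone polyadenylation signal. The open reading frame encodes ubiquitin fused at the N-terminus to a truncated human BMX (also called ETK), a non-receptor tyrosine kinase, lacking residues 1–242, with a C-terminal 3xFLAG epitope. The insert was cloned between HindIII and XbaI sites.

The stated purpose is to express in mammalian cells the C-terminal BMX fragment that is normally produced by caspase cleavage. The record does not explain the role of the ubiquitin fusion. Placing ubiquitin directly upstream of a protein is, however, a standard technique in which cellular deubiquitinases remove the ubiquitin co-translationally. This exposes a chosen N-terminal residue other than methionine and so mimics the authentic neo-N-terminus of a proteolytic fragment. The 3xFLAG tag allows detection or immunoprecipitation of the resulting fragment.
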