Features (pLannotate 1.2.2; 22 found; start..end, strand, type, name):
     28..80      -  misc_feature   bom (fragment): basis of mobility region from pBR322
    235..614     +  enhancer       CMV enhancer: human cytomegalovirus immediate early enhancer
    615..818     +  promoter       CMV promoter: human cytomegalovirus (CMV) immediate early promoter
    814..847     +  LTR            5' LTR (truncated) (fragment): truncated 5' long terminal repeat (LTR) from HIV-1
    863..881     +  promoter       T7 promoter: promoter for bacteriophage T7 RNA polymerase
    953..1141    +  CDS            UBIQ_LUMTE: Experimental evidence at protein level: Swiss-Prot protein existence level 1. Ubiquitin exists either covalently attached to another protein, or free (unanchored). When covalently bound, it is conjugated to target proteins via an isopeptide bond either as a monomer (monoubiquitin), a polymer linked via different Lys residues of the ubiquitin (polyubiquitin chains) or a linear polymer linked via the initiator Met of the ubiquitin (linear polyubiquitin chains). Polyubiquitin chains, when attached to a target protein, have different functions depending on the Lys residue of the ubiquitin that is
   1148..2446    +  CDS            BMX (fragment): BMX_HUMAN - Experimental evidence at protein level: Swiss-Prot protein existence level 1. Non-receptor tyrosine kinase that plays central but diverse modulatory roles in various signaling processes involved in the regulation of actin reorganization, cell migration, cell proliferation and survival, cell adhesion, and apoptosis. Participates in signal transduction stimulated by growth factor receptors, cytokine receptors, G-protein coupled receptors, antigen receptors and integrins. Induces tyrosine phosphorylation of BCAR1 in response to integrin regulation. Activation of BMX by integrins is me
   2468..2533    +  CDS            3xFLAG: three tandem FLAG® epitope tags, followed by an enterokinase cleavage site
   2574..2798    +  polyA_signal   bGH poly(A) signal: bovine growth hormone polyadenylation signal
   2802..2823    +  promoter       SV40 promoter (fragment): SV40 enhancer and early promoter
   2844..3272    +  rep_origin     f1 ori (sequence partly withheld): f1 bacteriophage origin of replication; arrow indicates direction of (+) strand synthesis
   3286..3615    +  promoter       SV40 promoter: SV40 enhancer and early promoter
   3664..4689    +  CDS            HygR: aminoglycoside phosphotransferase from E. coli; aph(4)-Ia; confers resistance to hygromycin
   4699..4824    +  CDS            ble (fragment): BLE_KLEPN - Experimental evidence at protein level: Swiss-Prot protein existence level 1. Binding protein with a strong affinity to the bleomycin family of antibiotics. Binds to CL990; an antimitotic-antibiotic compound. From Klebsiella pneumoniae.
   4819..4940    +  polyA_signal   SV40 poly(A) signal: SV40 polyadenylation signal
   5013..5029    -  protein_bind   lac operator: The lac repressor binds to the lac operator to inhibit transcription in E. coli. This inhibition can be relieved by adding lactose or isopropyl-β-D-thiogalactopyranoside (IPTG). lac repressor encoded by lacI
   5037..5067    -  promoter       lac promoter: promoter for the E. coli lac operon
   5082..5103    -  protein_bind   CAP binding site: CAP binding activates transcription in the presence of cAMP. E. coli catabolite activator protein
   5116..5208    -  CDS            lacI (fragment): lac repressor; lacI; The lac repressor binds to the lac operator to inhibit transcription in E. coli. This inhibition can be relieved by adding lactose or isopropyl-β-D-thiogalactopyranoside (IPTG).
   5391..5976    -  rep_origin     ori: high-copy-number ColE1/pMB1/pBR322/pUC origin of replication
   6147..7007    -  CDS            AmpR: β-lactamase; bla; confers resistance to ampicillin, carbenicillin, and related antibiotics
   7008..7112    -  promoter       AmpR promoter: bla
>Addgene plasmid #79186 | RF-227-UB-BMX | depositor full sequence | sequence record 173660 | RF-227-UB-BMX sequence 7140 bps
GACGGATCGGGAGATCTCCCGATCCCCTATGGTGCACTCTCAGTACAATCTGCTCTGATGCCGCATAGTT
AAGCCAGTATCTGCTCCCTGCTTGTGTGTTGGAGGTCGCTGAGTAGTGCGCGAGCAAAATTTAAGCTACA
ACAAGGCAAGGCTTGACCGACAATTGCATGAAGAATCTGCTTAGGGTTAGGCGTTTTGCGCTGCTTCGCG
ATGTACGGGCCAGATATACGCGTTGACATTGATTATTGACTAGTTATTAATAGTAATCAATTACGGGGTC
ATTAGTTCATAGCCCATATATGGAGTTCCGCGTTACATAACTTACGGTAAATGGCCCGCCTGGCTGACCG
CCCAACGACCCCCGCCCATTGACGTCAATAATGACGTATGTTCCCATAGTAACGCCAATAGGGACTTTCC
ATTGACGTCAATGGGTGGAGTATTTACGGTAAACTGCCCACTTGGCAGTACATCAAGTGTATCATATGCC
AAGTACGCCCCCTATTGACGTCAATGACGGTAAATGGCCCGCCTGGCATTATGCCCAGTACATGACCTTA
TGGGACTTTCCTACTTGGCAGTACATCTACGTATTAGTCATCGCTATTACCATGGTGATGCGGTTTTGGC
AGTACATCAATGGGCGTGGATAGCGGTTTGACTCACGGGGATTTCCAAGTCTCCACCCCATTGACGTCAA
TGGGAGTTTGTTTTGGCACCAAAATCAACGGGACTTTCCAAAATGTCGTAACAACTCCGCCCCATTGACG
CAAATGGGCGGTAGGCGTGTACGGTGGGAGGTCTATATAAGCAGAGCTCTCTGGCTAACTAGAGAACCCA
CTGCTTACTGGCTTATCGAAATTAATACGACTCACTATAGGGAGACCCAAGCTGGCTAGCGTTTAAACTT
AAGCTTGCCATGGAGATCTTCGTGAAGACCCTGACCGGCAAGACCATCACTCTGGAGGTGGAGCCCAGTG
ACACCATCGAAAATGTGAAAGCCAAGATCCAAGATAAAGAAGGCATCCCCCCCGACCAGCAGAGGCTCAT
CTTTGCAGGCAAGCAGCTGGAAGATGGCCGCACTCTTTCCGACTACAACATCCAGAAAGAGTCGACCCTG
CACCTGGTCCTGCGCCTGAGGGGTGGATGGTGGCAAGTAAGAAAACTGAAAAGTAGCAGCAGCAGTGAAG
ATGTTGCAAGCAGTAACCAAAAAGAAAGAAATGTGAATCACACCACCTCAAAGATTTCATGGGAATTCCC
TGAGTCAAGTTCATCTGAAGAAGAGGAAAACCTGGATGATTATGACTGGTTTGCTGGTAACATCTCCAGA
TCACAATCTGAACAGTTACTCAGACAAAAGGGAAAAGAAGGAGCATTTATGGTTAGAAATTCGAGCCAAG
TGGGAATGTACACAGTGTCCTTATTTAGTAAGGCTGTGAATGATAAAAAAGGAACTGTCAAACATTACCA
CGTGCATACAAATGCTGAGAACAAATTATACCTGGCAGAAAACTACTGTTTTGATTCCATTCCAAAGCTT
ATTCATTATCATCAACACAATTCAGCAGGCATGATCACACGGCTCCGCCACCCTGTGTCAACAAAGGCCA
ACAAGGTCCCCGACTCTGTGTCCCTGGGAAATGGAATCTGGGAACTGAAAAGAGAAGAGATTACCTTGTT
GAAGGAGCTGGGAAGTGGCCAGTTTGGAGTGGTCCAGCTGGGCAAGTGGAAGGGGCAGTATGATGTTGCT
GTTAAGATGATCAAGGAGGGCTCCATGTCAGAAGATGAATTCTTTCAGGAGGCCCAGACTATGATGAAAC
TCAGCCATCCCAAGCTGGTTAAATTCTATGGAGTGTGTTCAAAGGAATACCCCATATACATAGTGACTGA
ATATATAAGCAATGGCTGCTTGCTGAATTACCTGAGGAGTCACGGAAAAGGACTTGAACCTTCCCAGCTC
TTAGAAATGTGCTACGATGTCTGTGAAGGCATGGCCTTCTTGGAGAGTCACCAATTCATACACCGGGACT
TGGCTGCTCGTAACTGCTTGGTGGACAGAGATCTCTGTGTGAAAGTATCTGACTTTGGAATGACAAGGTA
TGTTCTTGATGACCAGTATGTCAGTTCAGTCGGAACAAAGTTTCCAGTCAAGTGGTCAGCTCCAGAGGTG
TTTCATTACTTCAAATACAGCAGCAAGTCAGACGTATGGGCATTTGCCATCCTGATGTGGGAGGTGTTCA
GCCTGGGGAAGCAGCCCTATGACTTGTATGACAACTCCCAGGTGGTTCTGAAGGTCTCCCAGGGCCACAG
GCTTTACCGGCCCCACCTGGCATCGGACACCATCTACCAGATCATGTACAGCTGCTGGCACGAGCTTCCA
GAAAAGCGTCCCACATTTCAGCAACTCCTGTCTTCCATTGAACCACTTCGGGAAAAAGACAAGCATCTCG
AGTCTAGAATGGCTAGCGACTACAAAGACCATGACGGTGATTATAAAGATCATGACATCGATTACAAGGA
TGACGATGACAAGTGATCTAGAGGGCCCGTTTAAACCCGCTGATCAGCCTCGACTGTGCCTTCTAGTTGC
CAGCCATCTGTTGTTTGCCCCTCCCCCGTGCCTTCCTTGACCCTGGAAGGTGCCACTCCCACTGTCCTTT
CCTAATAAAATGAGGAAATTGCATCGCATTGTCTGAGTAGGTGTCATTCTATTCTGGGGGGTGGGGTGGG
GCAGGACAGCAAGGGGGAGGATTGGGAAGACAATAGCAGGCATGCTGGGGATGCGGTGGGCTCTATGGCT
TCTGAGGCGGAAAGAACCAGCTGGGGCTCTAGGGGGTATCCCC
[124 nt withheld, positions 2844-2967]
C
[91 nt withheld, positions 2969-3059]
A
[49 nt withheld, positions 3061-3109]
CCTTTGACGTTGGAGTCCACGTTCTTT
[37 nt withheld, positions 3137-3173]
ACCCTATCTCGGTCTATTCTTTTGATTTATAAGGGATTTTGCCGATTTCGGCCTATTGGTTAAAAAATGA
GCTGATTTAACAAAAATTTAACGCGAATTAATTCTGTGGAATGTGTGTCAGTTAGGGTGTGGAAAGTCCC
CAGGCTCCCCAGCAGGCAGAAGTATGCAAAGCATGCATCTCAATTAGTCAGCAACCAGGTGTGGAAAGTC
CCCAGGCTCCCCAGCAGGCAGAAGTATGCAAAGCATGCATCTCAATTAGTCAGCAACCATAGTCCCGCCC
CTAACTCCGCCCATCCCGCCCCTAACTCCGCCCAGTTCCGCCCATTCTCCGCCCCATGGCTGACTAATTT
TTTTTATTTATGCAGAGGCCGAGGCCGCCTCTGCCTCTGAGCTATTCCAGAAGTAGTGAGGAGGCTTTTT
TGGAGGCCTAGGCTTTTGCAAAAAGCTCCCGGGAGCTTGTATATCCATTTTCGGATCTGATCAGCACGTG
ATGAAAAAGCCTGAACTCACCGCGACGTCTGTCGAGAAGTTTCTGATCGAAAAGTTCGACAGCGTCTCCG
ACCTGATGCAGCTCTCGGAGGGCGAAGAATCTCGTGCTTTCAGCTTCGATGTAGGAGGGCGTGGATATGT
CCTGCGGGTAAATAGCTGCGCCGATGGTTTCTACAAAGATCGTTATGTTTATCGGCACTTTGCATCGGCC
GCGCTCCCGATTCCGGAAGTGCTTGACATTGGGGAATTCAGCGAGAGCCTGACCTATTGCATCTCCCGCC
GTGCACAGGGTGTCACGTTGCAAGACCTGCCTGAAACCGAACTGCCCGCTGTTCTGCAGCCGGTCGCGGA
GGCCATGGATGCGATCGCTGCGGCCGATCTTAGCCAGACGAGCGGGTTCGGCCCATTCGGACCGCAAGGA
ATCGGTCAATACACTACATGGCGTGATTTCATATGCGCGATTGCTGATCCCCATGTGTATCACTGGCAAA
CTGTGATGGACGACACCGTCAGTGCGTCCGTCGCGCAGGCTCTCGATGAGCTGATGCTTTGGGCCGAGGA
CTGCCCCGAAGTCCGGCACCTCGTGCACGCGGATTTCGGCTCCAACAATGTCCTGACGGACAATGGCCGC
ATAACAGCGGTCATTGACTGGAGCGAGGCGATGTTCGGGGATTCCCAATACGAGGTCGCCAACATCTTCT
TCTGGAGGCCGTGGTTGGCTTGTATGGAGCAGCAGACGCGCTACTTCGAGCGGAGGCATCCGGAGCTTGC
AGGATCGCCGCGGCTCCGGGCGTATATGCTCCGCATTGGTCTTGACCAACTCTATCAGAGCTTGGTTGAC
GGCAATTTCGATGATGCAGCTTGGGCGCAGGGTCGATGCGACGCAATCGTCCGATCCGGAGCCGGGACTG
TCGGGCGTACACAAATCGCCCGCAGAAGCGCGGCCGTCTGGACCGATGGCTGTGTAGAAGTACTCGCCGA
TAGTGGAAACCGACGCCCCAGCACTCGTCCGAGGGCAAAGGAATAGCACGTGCTACGAGATTTCGATTCC
ACCGCCGCCTTCTATGAAAGGTTGGGCTTCGGAATCGTTTTCCGGGACGCCGGCTGGATGATCCTCCAGC
GCGGGGATCTCATGCTGGAGTTCTTCGCCCACCCCAACTTGTTTATTGCAGCTTATAATGGTTACAAATA
AAGCAATAGCATCACAAATTTCACAAATAAAGCATTTTTTTCACTGCATTCTAGTTGTGGTTTGTCCAAA
CTCATCAATGTATCTTATCATGTCTGTATACCGTCGACCTCTAGCTAGAGCTTGGCGTAATCATGGTCAT
AGCTGTTTCCTGTGTGAAATTGTTATCCGCTCACAATTCCACACAACATACGAGCCGGAAGCATAAAGTG
TAAAGCCTGGGGTGCCTAATGAGTGAGCTAACTCACATTAATTGCGTTGCGCTCACTGCCCGCTTTCCAG
TCGGGAAACCTGTCGTGCCAGCTGCATTAATGAATCGGCCAACGCGCGGGGAGAGGCGGTTTGCGTATTG
GGCGCTCTTCCGCTTCCTCGCTCACTGACTCGCTGCGCTCGGTCGTTCGGCTGCGGCGAGCGGTATCAGC
TCACTCAAAGGCGGTAATACGGTTATCCACAGAATCAGGGGATAACGCAGGAAAGAACATGTGAGCAAAA
GGCCAGCAAAAGGCCAGGAACCGTAAAAAGGCCGCGTTGCTGGCGTTTTTCCATAGGCTCCGCCCCCCTG
ACGAGCATCACAAAAATCGACGCTCAAGTCAGAGGTGGCGAAACCCGACAGGACTATAAAGATACCAGGC
GTTTCCCCCTGGAAGCTCCCTCGTGCGCTCTCCTGTTCCGACCCTGCCGCTTACCGGATACCTGTCCGCC
TTTCTCCCTTCGGGAAGCGTGGCGCTTTCTCATAGCTCACGCTGTAGGTATCTCAGTTCGGTGTAGGTCG
TTCGCTCCAAGCTGGGCTGTGTGCACGAACCCCCCGTTCAGCCCGACCGCTGCGCCTTATCCGGTAACTA
TCGTCTTGAGTCCAACCCGGTAAGACACGACTTATCGCCACTGGCAGCAGCCACTGGTAACAGGATTAGC
AGAGCGAGGTATGTAGGCGGTGCTACAGAGTTCTTGAAGTGGTGGCCTAACTACGGCTACACTAGAAGAA
CAGTATTTGGTATCTGCGCTCTGCTGAAGCCAGTTACCTTCGGAAAAAGAGTTGGTAGCTCTTGATCCGG
CAAACAAACCACCGCTGGTAGCGGTTTTTTTGTTTGCAAGCAGCAGATTACGCGCAGAAAAAAAGGATCT
CAAGAAGATCCTTTGATCTTTTCTACGGGGTCTGACGCTCAGTGGAACGAAAACTCACGTTAAGGGATTT
TGGTCATGAGATTATCAAAAAGGATCTTCACCTAGATCCTTTTAAATTAAAAATGAAGTTTTAAATCAAT
CTAAAGTATATATGAGTAAACTTGGTCTGACAGTTACCAATGCTTAATCAGTGAGGCACCTATCTCAGCG
ATCTGTCTATTTCGTTCATCCATAGTTGCCTGACTCCCCGTCGTGTAGATAACTACGATACGGGAGGGCT
TACCATCTGGCCCCAGTGCTGCAATGATACCGCGAGACCCACGCTCACCGGCTCCAGATTTATCAGCAAT
AAACCAGCCAGCCGGAAGGGCCGAGCGCAGAAGTGGTCCTGCAACTTTATCCGCCTCCATCCAGTCTATT
AATTGTTGCCGGGAAGCTAGAGTAAGTAGTTCGCCAGTTAATAGTTTGCGCAACGTTGTTGCCATTGCTA
CAGGCATCGTGGTGTCACGCTCGTCGTTTGGTATGGCTTCATTCAGCTCCGGTTCCCAACGATCAAGGCG
AGTTACATGATCCCCCATGTTGTGCAAAAAAGCGGTTAGCTCCTTCGGTCCTCCGATCGTTGTCAGAAGT
AAGTTGGCCGCAGTGTTATCACTCATGGTTATGGCAGCACTGCATAATTCTCTTACTGTCATGCCATCCG
TAAGATGCTTTTCTGTGACTGGTGAGTACTCAACCAAGTCATTCTGAGAATAGTGTATGCGGCGACCGAG
TTGCTCTTGCCCGGCGTCAATACGGGATAATACCGCGCCACATAGCAGAACTTTAAAAGTGCTCATCATT
GGAAAACGTTCTTCGGGGCGAAAACTCTCAAGGATCTTACCGCTGTTGAGATCCAGTTCGATGTAACCCA
CTCGTGCACCCAACTGATCTTCAGCATCTTTTACTTTCACCAGCGTTTCTGGGTGAGCAAAAACAGGAAG
GCAAAATGCCGCAAAAAAGGGAATAAGGGCGACACGGAAATGTTGAATACTCATACTCTTCCTTTTTCAA
TATTATTGAAGCATTTATCAGGGTTATTGTCTCATGAGCGGATACATATTTGAATGTATTTAGAAAAATA
AACAAATAGGGGTTCCGCGCACATTTCCCCGAAAAGTGCCACCTGAC
