>Addgene plasmid #79186 | RF-227-UB-BMX | addgene partial sequence | sequence record 150347 | CMV-F 5'-CGCAAATGGGCGGTAGGCGTG-3'
ACTAGAGAACCCACTGCTTACTGGCTTATCGAAATTAATACGACTCACTATAGGGAGACCCAAGCTGGCT
AGCGTTTAAACTTAAGCTTGCCATGGAGATCTTCGTGAAGACCCTGACCGGCAAGACCATCACTCTGGAG
GTGGAGCCCAGTGACACCATCGAAAATGTGAAAGCCAAGATCCAAGATAAAGAAGGCATCCCCCCCGACC
AGCAGAGGCTCATCTTTGCAGGCAAGCAGCTGGAAGATGGCCGCACTCTTTCCGACTACAACATCCAGAA
AGAGTCGACCCTGCACCTGGTCCTGCGCCTGAGGGGTGGATGGTGGCAAGTAAGAAAACTGAAAAGTAGC
AGCAGCAGTGAAGATGTTGCAAGCAGTAACCAAAAAGAAAGAAATGTGAATCACACCACCTCAAAGATTT
CATGGGAATTCCCTGAGTCAAGTTCATCTGAAGAAGAGGAAAACCTGGATGATTATGACTGGTTTGCTGG
TAACATCTCCAGATCACAATCTGAACAGTTACTCAGACAAAAGGGAAAAGAAGGAGCATTTATGGTTAGA
AATTCGAGCCAAGTGGGAATGTACACAGTGTCCTTATTTAGTAAGGCTGTGAATGATAAAAAAGGAACTG
TCAAACATTACCACGTGCATACAAATGCTGAGAACAAATTATACCTGGCAGAAAACTACTGTTTTGATTC
CATTCCAAAGCTTATTCATTATCATCAACACAATTCAGCAGGCATGATCACACGGCTCCGCCACCCTGTG
TCAACAAAGGCCAACAAGGTCCCCGACTCTGTGTCCCTGGGAAATGGAATCTGGGAACTGAAA
