>Addgene plasmid #79186 | RF-227-UB-BMX | addgene partial sequence | sequence record 150348 | BGH-rev 5'-TAGAAGGCACAGTCGAGG-3'
TTGTCATCGTCATCCTTGTAATCGATGTCATGATCTTTATAATCACCGTCATGGTCTTTGTAGTCGCTAG
CCATTCTAGACTCGAGATGCTTGTCTTTTTCCCGAAGTGGTTCAATGGAAGACAGGAGTTGCTGAAATGT
GGGACGCTTTTCTGGAAGCTCGTGCCAGCAGCTGTACATGATCTGGTAGATGGTGTCCGATGCCAGGTGG
GGCCGGTAAAGCCTGTGGCCCTGGGAGACCTTCAGAACCACCTGGGAGTTGTCATACAAGTCATAGGGCT
GCTTCCCCAGGCTGAACACCTCCCACATCAGGATGGCAAATGCCCATACGTCTGACTTGCTGCTGTATTT
GAAGTAATGAAACACCTCTGGAGCTGACCACTTGACTGGAAACTTTGTTCCGACTGAACTGACATACTGG
TCATCAAGAACATACCTTGTCATTCCAAAGTCAGATACTTTCACACAGAGATCTCTGTCCACCAAGCAGT
TACGAGCAGCCAAGTCCCGGTGTATGAATTGGTGACTCTCCAAGAAGGCCATGCCTTCACAGACATCGTA
GCACATTTCTAAGAGCTGGGAAGGTTCAAGTCCTTTTCCGTGACTCCTCAGGTAATTCAGCAAGCAGCCA
TTGCTTATATATTCAGTCACTATGTATATGGGGTATTCCTTTGAACACACTCCATAGAATTTAACCAGCT
TGG
